>Addgene plasmid #70951 | pFOSGE_COF3C02 | depositor partial sequence | sequence record 126893 | insert
ATGAGCAGCAGCTATAAGCCCCGCAGCAGCGACGAGGCTCTCGCCGAGCAGTTTAGTTTAGCCCGTGCCG
GAAGTGGCACCAAGCCCCCGGCCACGCCCACCTACCGCCAGATATCCGGCGCCATGGCAACTCTGCCGCG
CCACGATAACAACCACAATCACAATGACAACTCTAGCCGCATACGCAGCGATTCCACAGCGACGTCGAGA
ACCTGCGTCTATATTGGCGGAGCGCCCACGGGTGGCGGAAACGGAAATGAACAGATATCCGTGACCCTAG
ATCGCCGACAGCCGCAGCGAATGTCCTGGCTGAATATGCGACGCGCCAAGGCCAACGAGACGGACCTGCC
CACCGTCACGCCCTCACCACAAACCACTCGCAGCTGCATCTCCACGGTGTCCAGTGTGGTGGACAGTGGT
GGCGGTCGCACCACCGCCACTTCCGGTCGCATCAGCTCCAGCGGCATCGTCACCCTGAGCGACAGCAACA
ACACACTAAGTGAGATCCAGGGCGGCTACCATGACATGGACCACGATGCGGTGTCCAAGAACTTCTCTAT
ATCGGCTTCCGCACACAACATCACCACGGCCAGCAATGCCAAGCTCCTGCCCGCCGTTGAGGATGAGTCC
AACAAGCAGACGAAATGCTCGGTGTTCCGCGGGCTCGTGCTCTGTCTGTGCCTGAACCTGAGCTATGCGA
ACGTGGTCCGCTTCCCACGCGAGTTGGACCGCTACGGGTCGGCGTACCTGGTTCCGTACGTGGTGTTGCT
GTTTCTAGTCGGCCTGCCCATGGTTCTGCTGGAGATCTCGGTGGGCCAGTTTCTGGGCCAGGGGGCGGCG
CACACCTGGCGCGCCTCGCCCATTTTCAAAGGAGCCTGCATGATCAGTCGCTTTGCCTCCTGGCTTTCGG
CCATTTGGGTGTCCTTGCAGGCCGTGCTGGCACTGGCCTACATCGGGATGTTCGCCTCCAATGACCTGCC
ATTCCGGGAGTGCGCTGGACCCGTGAAGCTGCGATTGAGTGGATACCTCCTGACGGGAACCAGTGGACAA
GAGTGTTTGCAGCTGACCTTTCTAACTCCATTCTGGCGGAATCCTCTGTACTTTGGTCTTCTGGCAGCGG
GACTTATAGGCCTTTGGATAGTTGTAATGCTGTGCACACACAATGCCAAAATCCTGCGCCGCAGTATATT
CGTCTTCGGACTAGTTGGTCTAGTCCTGCTTTGCACACTCACTGGTTGGGAGGTGCGAAACTCCTTCAGT
CGTCACTACTTCCCGGAGCTGTGGGGATTCGACTCTAATTTGCTGGCCGAAAGCAACATCTGGTTCAATG
CCCTGATGCAGGTTCTCTTCTCAGTGAATTGTGGCTTTGGAGCTCTGCCCATGATCACGGGCAAGTTCTT
GTACAAAGGCGATGCTGTGAGAACCTCGGTGGTTTATCTCTGCTTCAACCTGCTCATAAACGCCATTGCC
GTAACCCTGTTCATGGTCCAGTTTGATTTGTCGTCAAATGGCTTTCAGAATATGGAGGAACTAAAGCCCC
TAACCGCCATCTACGATCGGGTATTGAATGGATCCCGGGAGGGCGACAGTCACCTACTACAACATCTGGT
CCCATCGCTTATCTACGCCCTAATAATCCTCTCGGCCATGGTCTCCATAACAGTGGCGGTGTACACCTCC
ACACGTCTTGTGCCACGACGCCCCAACTATGTGATCTGCTTGATTGGATTGGTGGTGGCCGTTATTTCAT
TTGCGGCGCCCAAGTTTCTCATCGCCCGTGTGCTGGACTCGCGATTGGTGGGCACCATGGTGGTGACTGC
TTTGGTGTTTGAGCTGATTGCCATAACTTGGATCTACGGAGCCAAGAACATCTACACCGACCTCGAGTTC
TCCATAGGTCGTCCCATTTTCCGAGTGTGGATGTGGCTGTGGGTCATTTGTCCGGCCATACTAACAGGTA
TTCTGGTGTGGTGGTGTGCGGACGACGATCAGTACGACTTGCTGGCGGAGTATCTCCCACGTTGGGCGCC
AATTCTTTTTGTGCTGGCTGTCATCGTGATCATCGCCTGTGTGCAGATCTTCCGGCAGGTAGAGTACAAC
TTCTTTGGCATGATCTGCGAGGCTTCAAAGCCTGCAAAGGAGTGGGGTCCGGCGGATCCTTTGGCCCGAC
ACTCATGGAAGCAGTGGCGCTCCGTATGCCAGGACACAGGACGCAGGGACTTTACCCTGAGACGAAGAGG
TACTCGGGACTATACGCACTCTATCAAGAAGGGTCAGTACTCGAGTGCGACGAAGTATGGAGTACAGAAT
GGAGGTCAAACCCAGACGCCTATGCATCAGCAGCACTGGAAGTCATCAACGCCGGGAAATAGTTCTCCCA
ACTACAGCGGATCCATGTTTGGGGACTCAGCCATTGAAGAGGATATTAGTGTGGATAAATTCCCAGGAAT
CACGCAGCAGCAATACGTTCCCTTCCAGGCTAGTGATACGAAGCAGTCGAGGTATTCACAAAGAATCCGG
CAAACCGCTCAGCCGCAGACCCAAACACAGATGCGACCGCCCAGGGAATCCGTGGAGAAACATCGCGAGG
TGGTCTACATTCGCCGCCTCTCCGATGGTGGAACTGGTACAGGTCATGCCACGCGTATAGAGATATCGCC
CTCAAACGAATCCATTACCTACGGCAATGGCAAGAGCAACAATAACTACTCCTCGGCCATGTCCCGCAAT
CCGCTGGGCCGCTCCACGGGATGTCTGGCCGCTCCGGCCCAGCCGCCGCCGCCCAGCGTGCATGTCAAGC
GGTCGGCCAGCTCGGTGGTCAATGTTAACTCACACAAGCTGCCACCTCCAGCGACGTCCGGTGGAGCGGC
GGATCACATTTGCTGGCGGAAGTTCAACGTCAATCCGGAAGAGTATTCCACGGAGCTG
