>Addgene plasmid #70951 | pFOSGE_COF3C02 | addgene partial sequence | sequence record 130394 | M13-Rev 5'-CAGGAAACAGCTATGACC-3'
ATAATGATTTTATTTTGACTGATAGTGACCTGTTCGTTGCAACAAATTGATAAGCAATGCTTTCTTATAA
TGCCAACTTTGTACAAGAAAGCTGGGTCCAGCTCCGTGGAATACTCTTCCGGATTGACGTTGAACTTCCG
CCAGCAAATGTGATCCGCCGCTCCACCGGACGTCGCTGGAGGTGGCAGCTTGTGTGAGTTAACATTGACC
ACCGAGCTGGCCGACCGCTTGACATGCACGCTGGGCGGCGGCGGCTGGGCCGGAGCGGCCAGACATCCCG
TGGAGCGGCCCAGCGGATTGCGGGACATGGCCGAGGAGTAGTTATTGTTGCTCTTGCCATTGCCGTAGGT
AATGGATTCGTTTGAGGGCGATATCTCTATACGCGTGGCATGACCTGTACCAGTTCCACCATCGGAGAGG
CGGCGAATGTAGACCACCTCGCGATGTTTCTCCACGGATTCCCTGGGCGGTCGCATCTGTGTTTGGGTCT
GCGGCTGAGCGGTTTGCCGGATTCTTTGTGAATACCTCGACTGCTTCGTATCACTAGCCTGGAAGGGAAC
GTATTGCTGCTGCGTGATTCCTGGGAATTTATCCACACTAATATCCTCTTCAATGGCTGAGTCCCCAAAC
ATGGATCCGCTGTAGTTGGGAGAACTATTTCCCGGCGTTGATGACTTCCAGTGCTGCTGATGCATAGGCG
TCTGGG
