[The description below was written by a language model from this plasmid's Addgene catalogue record.]
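Description:
pFOSGE_COF3C02 is a Gateway entry clone built on the commercial pDONR221 donor backbone and carrying the Drosophila melanogaster gene blot (CG3897, FBgn0027660; the listed transcript is FBtr0075232) as an insert of about 2.9 kb. It is a bacterial cloning plasmid, maintained at high copy in standard E. coli cloning strains such as DH5alpha and selected with kanamycin. The insert was introduced by Gateway recombination. In a pDONR221-derived entry clone, this normally means the donor vector's counter-selection cassette has been replaced by the gene of interest, leaving the insert flanked by attL recombination sites. No feature table is provided, so the exact junctions, the reading frame and the presence or absence of a stop codon are not stated. M13 forward and reverse priming sites on either side of the cloning position are used to sequence into the insert.

As an entry vector, the plasmid is not described as having any promoter, tag or reporter for expressing blot in eukaryotic cells. It serves as a sequence-verified shuttle from which the coding sequence can be moved by LR recombination into compatible destination vectors, which then supply the promoter, fusion partners and selection markers needed for a given experiment. The associated publication concerns the context-dependent regulatory functions of transcriptional regulators, which suggests this clone belongs to a larger set of fly open reading frames assembled for such functional assays. The record itself gives the purpose only as a Gateway entry clone.
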