Addgene plasmid #70951: pFOSGE_COF3C02
Purpose: Gateway entry clone
Depositing lab: Alexander Stark. Depositing organization: Research Institute of Molecular Pathology (IMP). Publication: Transcriptional regulators form diverse groups with context-dependent regulatory functions. Stampfel G, Kazmar T, Frank O, Wienerroither S, Reiter F, Stark A. Nature. 2015 Nov 9. doi: 10.1038/nature15545. PubMed 26550828.
Backbone
  Vector backbone: pDONR221
  Backbone manufacturer: Invitrogen
  Backbone size w/o insert (bp): 4762
  Vector type: Gateway entry vector
Growth in bacteria
  Bacterial resistance: Kanamycin, 50 μg/mL
  Growth temperature: 37°C
  Growth strain: DH5alpha
  Copy number: High Copy
Gene/Insert
  Gene/Insert name: blot (alt names: FBgn0027660; CG3897, FBtr0075232)
  Species: D. melanogaster (fly)
  Insert size (bp): 2928
  Entrez Gene: blot (a.k.a. CG3897, DmBLOT, Dmel\CG3897, l(3)1658)
  Cloning method: Gateway Cloning
  Sequencing primers: 5′ M13-F20; 3′ M13R
Terms and licenses: Academic/Nonprofit Terms; Industry Terms: Not Available to Industry
How to cite: pFOSGE_COF3C02 was a gift from Alexander Stark (Addgene plasmid # 70951 ; http://n2t.net/addgene:70951 ; RRID:Addgene_70951)
